LOCUS       336lib_pETcon_SARS2_KP. 6861 bp ds-DNA circular 05-MAR-2026
DEFINITION  synthetic circular DNA.
ACCESSION   urn.local...34muarj-4v
SOURCE      synthetic DNA construct
  ORGANISM  synthetic DNA construct
COMMENT     Imported using the Genbank importer. File name:
            300lib_pETcon_SARS2_FLip.gb ApEinfo:methylated:1
FEATURES             Location/Qualifiers
     source          1..2152
                     /label="source:synthetic DNA construct"
                     /ApEinfo_revcolor="#ff9ccd"
                     /ApEinfo_fwdcolor="#ff9ccd"
                     /note="/ApEinfo_fwdcolor=pink"
                     /mol_type="other DNA"
                     /note="/ApEinfo_graphicformat=arrow_data {{0 0.5 0 1 2 0
                     0-1 0 -0.5} {} 0} width 5 offset 0"
                     /note="/ApEinfo_label=source:synthetic DNA construct"
                     /note="/ApEinfo_revcolor=pink"
                     /note="/locus_tag=source:synthetic DNA construct"
                     /organism="synthetic DNA construct"
                     /locus_tag="source:synthetic DNA construct"
                     /label="source:synthetic DNA construct"
                     /ApEinfo_graphicformat="arrow_data {{0 0.5 0 1 2 0 0 -1
                     0-0.5} {} 0} width 5 offset 0"
     primer_bind     64..80
                     /label="T3"
                     /ApEinfo_revcolor="#75c6a9"
                     /ApEinfo_fwdcolor="#75c6a9"
                     /note="/ApEinfo_fwdcolor=#14c0bd"
                     /note="/ApEinfo_graphicformat=arrow_data {{0 0.5 0 1 2 0
                     0-1 0 -0.5} {} 0} width 5 offset 0"
                     /note="/ApEinfo_label=T3"
                     /note="/ApEinfo_revcolor=#4ec02b"
                     /locus_tag="T3"
                     /label="T3"
                     /ApEinfo_graphicformat="arrow_data {{0 0.5 0 1 2 0 0 -1
                     0-0.5} {} 0} width 5 offset 0"
     5'UTR           complement(105..112)
                     /label="Partial"
                     /ApEinfo_revcolor="#faac61"
                     /ApEinfo_fwdcolor="#faac61"
                     /note="/ApEinfo_fwdcolor=#ffd327"
                     /note="/ApEinfo_graphicformat=arrow_data {{0 0.5 0 1 2 0
                     0-1 0 -0.5} {} 0} width 5 offset 0"
                     /note="/ApEinfo_label=Partial"
                     /note="/ApEinfo_revcolor=#ffd327"
                     /locus_tag="Partial"
                     /label="Partial"
                     /ApEinfo_graphicformat="arrow_data {{0 0.5 0 1 2 0 0 -1
                     0-0.5} {} 0} width 5 offset 0"
     promoter        105..707
                     /label="Bidirectional promoter"
                     /ApEinfo_revcolor="#346ee0"
                     /ApEinfo_fwdcolor="#346ee0"
                     /note="/ApEinfo_fwdcolor=#346ee0"
                     /note="/ApEinfo_graphicformat=arrow_data {{0 0.5 0 1 2 0
                     0-1 0 -0.5} {} 0} width 5 offset 0"
                     /note="/ApEinfo_label=Bidirectional promoter"
                     /note="/ApEinfo_revcolor=#346ee0"
                     /locus_tag="Bidirectional promoter"
                     /label="Bidirectional promoter"
                     /ApEinfo_graphicformat="arrow_data {{0 0.5 0 1 2 0 0 -1
                     0-0.5} {} 0} width 5 offset 0"
     misc_feature    112..112
                     /label="Geneious type: misc_marker"
                     /ApEinfo_revcolor="#b1ff67"
                     /ApEinfo_fwdcolor="#b1ff67"
                     /note="/ApEinfo_fwdcolor=#7eff74"
                     /note="/ApEinfo_graphicformat=arrow_data {{0 0.5 0 1 2 0
                     0-1 0 -0.5} {} 0} width 5 offset 0"
                     /note="/ApEinfo_label=Geneious type: misc_marker"
                     /note="/ApEinfo_revcolor=#7eff74"
                     /locus_tag="Geneious type: misc_marker"
                     /label="Geneious type: misc_marker"
                     /ApEinfo_graphicformat="arrow_data {{0 0.5 0 1 2 0 0 -1
                     0-0.5} {} 0} width 5 offset 0"
     promoter        complement(112..470)
                     /label="promoter"
                     /ApEinfo_revcolor="#346ee0"
                     /ApEinfo_fwdcolor="#346ee0"
                     /note="/ApEinfo_fwdcolor=#346ee0"
                     /note="/ApEinfo_graphicformat=arrow_data {{0 0.5 0 1 2 0
                     0-1 0 -0.5} {} 0} width 5 offset 0"
                     /note="/ApEinfo_label=promoter"
                     /note="/ApEinfo_revcolor=#346ee0"
                     /locus_tag="promoter"
                     /label="promoter"
                     /ApEinfo_graphicformat="arrow_data {{0 0.5 0 1 2 0 0 -1
                     0-0.5} {} 0} width 5 offset 0"
     promoter        496..707
                     /label="GAL1 minimal promoter"
                     /ApEinfo_revcolor="#346ee0"
                     /ApEinfo_fwdcolor="#346ee0"
                     /note="/ApEinfo_fwdcolor=#346ee0"
                     /note="/ApEinfo_graphicformat=arrow_data {{0 0.5 0 1 2 0
                     0-1 0 -0.5} {} 0} width 5 offset 0"
                     /note="/ApEinfo_label=GAL1 minimal promoter"
                     /note="/ApEinfo_revcolor=#346ee0"
                     /locus_tag="GAL1 minimal promoter"
                     /label="GAL1 minimal promoter"
                     /ApEinfo_graphicformat="arrow_data {{0 0.5 0 1 2 0 0 -1
                     0-0.5} {} 0} width 5 offset 0"
     primer_bind     648..675
                     /label="TNS_o64"
                     /ApEinfo_revcolor="#75c6a9"
                     /ApEinfo_fwdcolor="#75c6a9"
                     /note="/ApEinfo_fwdcolor=#14c0bd"
                     /note="/ApEinfo_graphicformat=arrow_data {{0 0.5 0 1 2 0
                     0-1 0 -0.5} {} 0} width 5 offset 0"
                     /note="/ApEinfo_label=TNS_o64"
                     /note="/ApEinfo_revcolor=#4ec02b"
                     /locus_tag="TNS_o64"
                     /label="TNS_o64"
                     /ApEinfo_graphicformat="arrow_data {{0 0.5 0 1 2 0 0 -1
                     0-0.5} {} 0} width 5 offset 0"
     misc_feature    707..707
                     /label="Geneious type: misc_marker(1)"
                     /ApEinfo_revcolor="#b1ff67"
                     /ApEinfo_fwdcolor="#b1ff67"
                     /note="/ApEinfo_fwdcolor=#7eff74"
                     /note="/ApEinfo_graphicformat=arrow_data {{0 0.5 0 1 2 0
                     0-1 0 -0.5} {} 0} width 5 offset 0"
                     /note="/ApEinfo_label=Geneious type: misc_marker(1)"
                     /note="/ApEinfo_revcolor=#7eff74"
                     /locus_tag="Geneious type: misc_marker(1)"
                     /label="Geneious type: misc_marker(1)"
                     /ApEinfo_graphicformat="arrow_data {{0 0.5 0 1 2 0 0 -1
                     0-0.5} {} 0} width 5 offset 0"
     5'UTR           707..763
                     /label="Partial (all but the last 4 bases)"
                     /ApEinfo_revcolor="#faac61"
                     /ApEinfo_fwdcolor="#faac61"
                     /note="/ApEinfo_fwdcolor=#ffd327"
                     /note="/ApEinfo_graphicformat=arrow_data {{0 0.5 0 1 2 0
                     0-1 0 -0.5} {} 0} width 5 offset 0"
                     /note="/ApEinfo_label=Partial (all but the last 4 bases)"
                     /note="/ApEinfo_revcolor=#ffd327"
                     /locus_tag="Partial (all but the last 4 bases)"
                     /label="Partial (all but the last 4 bases)"
                     /ApEinfo_graphicformat="arrow_data {{0 0.5 0 1 2 0 0 -1
                     0-0.5} {} 0} width 5 offset 0"
     primer_bind     727..750
                     /label="Gal1seq"
                     /ApEinfo_revcolor="#75c6a9"
                     /ApEinfo_fwdcolor="#75c6a9"
                     /note="/ApEinfo_fwdcolor=#14c0bd"
                     /note="/ApEinfo_graphicformat=arrow_data {{0 0.5 0 1 2 0
                     0-1 0 -0.5} {} 0} width 5 offset 0"
                     /note="/ApEinfo_label=Gal1seq"
                     /note="/ApEinfo_revcolor=#4ec02b"
                     /locus_tag="Gal1seq"
                     /label="Gal1seq"
                     /ApEinfo_graphicformat="arrow_data {{0 0.5 0 1 2 0 0 -1
                     0-0.5} {} 0} width 5 offset 0"
     primer_bind     727..750
                     /label="TNS_o29"
                     /ApEinfo_revcolor="#75c6a9"
                     /ApEinfo_fwdcolor="#75c6a9"
                     /note="/ApEinfo_fwdcolor=#14c0bd"
                     /note="/ApEinfo_graphicformat=arrow_data {{0 0.5 0 1 2 0
                     0-1 0 -0.5} {} 0} width 5 offset 0"
                     /note="/ApEinfo_label=TNS_o29"
                     /note="/ApEinfo_revcolor=#4ec02b"
                     /locus_tag="TNS_o29"
                     /label="TNS_o29"
                     /ApEinfo_graphicformat="arrow_data {{0 0.5 0 1 2 0 0 -1
                     0-0.5} {} 0} width 5 offset 0"
     misc_feature    772..777
                     /label="EcoRI"
                     /ApEinfo_revcolor="#b1ff67"
                     /ApEinfo_fwdcolor="#b1ff67"
                     /note="/ApEinfo_fwdcolor=#7eff74"
                     /note="/ApEinfo_graphicformat=arrow_data {{0 0.5 0 1 2 0
                     0-1 0 -0.5} {} 0} width 5 offset 0"
                     /note="/ApEinfo_label=EcoRI"
                     /note="/ApEinfo_revcolor=#7eff74"
                     /locus_tag="EcoRI"
                     /label="EcoRI"
                     /ApEinfo_graphicformat="arrow_data {{0 0.5 0 1 2 0 0 -1
                     0-0.5} {} 0} width 5 offset 0"
     5'UTR           779..802
                     /label="5'UTR"
                     /ApEinfo_revcolor="#faac61"
                     /ApEinfo_fwdcolor="#faac61"
                     /note="/ApEinfo_fwdcolor=#ffd327"
                     /note="/ApEinfo_graphicformat=arrow_data {{0 0.5 0 1 2 0
                     0-1 0 -0.5} {} 0} width 5 offset 0"
                     /note="/ApEinfo_label=5'UTR"
                     /note="/ApEinfo_revcolor=#ffd327"
                     /locus_tag="5'UTR"
                     /label="5'UTR"
                     /ApEinfo_graphicformat="arrow_data {{0 0.5 0 1 2 0 0 -1
                     0-0.5} {} 0} width 5 offset 0"
     CDS             803..1063
                     /label="CDS (Aga2p)"
                     /ApEinfo_revcolor="#e9d024"
                     /ApEinfo_fwdcolor="#e9d024"
                     /note="/ApEinfo_fwdcolor=#e9d024"
                     /note="/ApEinfo_graphicformat=arrow_data {{0 0.5 0 1 2 0
                     0-1 0 -0.5} {} 0} width 5 offset 0"
                     /note="/ApEinfo_label=CDS (Aga2p)"
                     /note="/ApEinfo_revcolor=#e9d024"
                     /locus_tag="CDS (Aga2p)"
                     /label="CDS (Aga2p)"
                     /ApEinfo_graphicformat="arrow_data {{0 0.5 0 1 2 0 0 -1
                     0-0.5} {} 0} width 5 offset 0"
                     /translation="MQLLRCFSIFSVIASVLAQELTTICEQIPSPTLESTPYSLSTTTI
                     LANGKAMQGVFEYYKSVTFVSNCGSHPSTTSKGSPINTQYVF"
     misc_feature    1065..1089
                     /label="primer: o4 Aga2p_fwd"
                     /ApEinfo_revcolor="#b1ff67"
                     /ApEinfo_fwdcolor="#b1ff67"
                     /note="/ApEinfo_fwdcolor=#7eff74"
                     /note="/ApEinfo_graphicformat=arrow_data {{0 0.5 0 1 2 0
                     0-1 0 -0.5} {} 0} width 5 offset 0"
                     /note="/ApEinfo_label=primer: o4 Aga2p_fwd"
                     /note="/ApEinfo_revcolor=#7eff74"
                     /locus_tag="primer: o4 Aga2p_fwd"
                     /label="primer: o4 Aga2p_fwd"
                     /ApEinfo_graphicformat="arrow_data {{0 0.5 0 1 2 0 0 -1
                     0-0.5} {} 0} width 5 offset 0"
     CDS             1097..1132
                     /label="CDS (HA tag)"
                     /ApEinfo_revcolor="#e9d024"
                     /ApEinfo_fwdcolor="#e9d024"
                     /note="/ApEinfo_fwdcolor=#e9d024"
                     /note="/ApEinfo_graphicformat=arrow_data {{0 0.5 0 1 2 0
                     0-1 0 -0.5} {} 0} width 5 offset 0"
                     /note="/ApEinfo_label=CDS (HA tag)"
                     /note="/ApEinfo_revcolor=#e9d024"
                     /locus_tag="CDS (HA tag)"
                     /label="CDS (HA tag)"
                     /ApEinfo_graphicformat="arrow_data {{0 0.5 0 1 2 0 0 -1
                     0-0.5} {} 0} width 5 offset 0"
                     /translation="PYDVPDYALQAS"
     primer_bind     1098..1118
                     /label="oTNS_065"
                     /ApEinfo_revcolor="#75c6a9"
                     /ApEinfo_fwdcolor="#75c6a9"
                     /note="/ApEinfo_fwdcolor=#14c0bd"
                     /note="/ApEinfo_graphicformat=arrow_data {{0 0.5 0 1 2 0
                     0-1 0 -0.5} {} 0} width 5 offset 0"
                     /note="/ApEinfo_label=oTNS_065"
                     /note="/ApEinfo_revcolor=#4ec02b"
                     /locus_tag="oTNS_065"
                     /label="oTNS_065"
                     /ApEinfo_graphicformat="arrow_data {{0 0.5 0 1 2 0 0 -1
                     0-0.5} {} 0} width 5 offset 0"
     primer_bind     1120..1139
                     /label="o232"
                     /ApEinfo_revcolor="#75c6a9"
                     /ApEinfo_fwdcolor="#75c6a9"
                     /note="/ApEinfo_fwdcolor=#14c0bd"
                     /note="/ApEinfo_graphicformat=arrow_data {{0 0.5 0 1 2 0
                     0-1 0 -0.5} {} 0} width 5 offset 0"
                     /note="/ApEinfo_label=o232"
                     /note="/ApEinfo_revcolor=#4ec02b"
                     /locus_tag="o232"
                     /label="o232"
                     /ApEinfo_graphicformat="arrow_data {{0 0.5 0 1 2 0 0 -1
                     0-0.5} {} 0} width 5 offset 0"
     misc_feature    1120..1189
                     /label="Twist 5' overlap"
                     /ApEinfo_revcolor="#b1ff67"
                     /ApEinfo_fwdcolor="#b1ff67"
                     /note="/ApEinfo_fwdcolor=#7eff74"
                     /note="/ApEinfo_graphicformat=arrow_data {{0 0.5 0 1 2 0
                     0-1 0 -0.5} {} 0} width 5 offset 0"
                     /note="/ApEinfo_label=Twist 5' overlap"
                     /note="/ApEinfo_revcolor=#7eff74"
                     /locus_tag="Twist 5' overlap"
                     /label="Twist 5' overlap"
                     /ApEinfo_graphicformat="arrow_data {{0 0.5 0 1 2 0 0 -1
                     0-0.5} {} 0} width 5 offset 0"
     CDS             1133..1177
                     /label="CDS (GGS linker)"
                     /ApEinfo_revcolor="#e9d024"
                     /ApEinfo_fwdcolor="#e9d024"
                     /note="/ApEinfo_fwdcolor=#e9d024"
                     /note="/ApEinfo_graphicformat=arrow_data {{0 0.5 0 1 2 0
                     0-1 0 -0.5} {} 0} width 5 offset 0"
                     /note="/ApEinfo_label=CDS (GGS linker)"
                     /note="/ApEinfo_revcolor=#e9d024"
                     /locus_tag="CDS (GGS linker)"
                     /label="CDS (GGS linker)"
                     /ApEinfo_graphicformat="arrow_data {{0 0.5 0 1 2 0 0 -1
                     0-0.5} {} 0} width 5 offset 0"
                     /translation="GGGGSGGGGRGGGGS"
     misc_feature    1155..1162
                     /label="NotI"
                     /ApEinfo_revcolor="#b1ff67"
                     /ApEinfo_fwdcolor="#b1ff67"
                     /note="/ApEinfo_fwdcolor=#7eff74"
                     /note="/ApEinfo_graphicformat=arrow_data {{0 0.5 0 1 2 0
                     0-1 0 -0.5} {} 0} width 5 offset 0"
                     /note="/ApEinfo_label=NotI"
                     /note="/ApEinfo_revcolor=#7eff74"
                     /locus_tag="NotI"
                     /label="NotI"
                     /ApEinfo_graphicformat="arrow_data {{0 0.5 0 1 2 0 0 -1
                     0-0.5} {} 0} width 5 offset 0"
     primer_bind     1169..1189
                     /label="oTNS_005"
                     /ApEinfo_revcolor="#75c6a9"
                     /ApEinfo_fwdcolor="#75c6a9"
                     /note="/ApEinfo_fwdcolor=#14c0bd"
                     /note="/ApEinfo_graphicformat=arrow_data {{0 0.5 0 1 2 0
                     0-1 0 -0.5} {} 0} width 5 offset 0"
                     /note="/ApEinfo_label=oTNS_005"
                     /note="/ApEinfo_revcolor=#4ec02b"
                     /locus_tag="oTNS_005"
                     /label="oTNS_005"
                     /ApEinfo_graphicformat="arrow_data {{0 0.5 0 1 2 0 0 -1
                     0-0.5} {} 0} width 5 offset 0"
     misc_binding    1184..1189
                     /label="NdeI"
                     /ApEinfo_revcolor="#ff4809"
                     /ApEinfo_fwdcolor="#ff4809"
                     /note="/ApEinfo_fwdcolor=#ff4809"
                     /note="/ApEinfo_graphicformat=arrow_data {{0 0.5 0 1 2 0
                     0-1 0 -0.5} {} 0} width 5 offset 0"
                     /note="/ApEinfo_label=NdeI"
                     /note="/ApEinfo_revcolor=#ff4809"
                     /locus_tag="NdeI"
                     /label="NdeI"
                     /ApEinfo_graphicformat="arrow_data {{0 0.5 0 1 2 0 0 -1
                     0-0.5} {} 0} width 5 offset 0"
     misc_feature    1190..1789
                     /label="KP.3.1 RBD"
                     /ApEinfo_revcolor="#85dae9"
                     /ApEinfo_fwdcolor="#85dae9"
     misc_binding    1790..1795
                     /label="XhoI"
                     /ApEinfo_revcolor="#ff4809"
                     /ApEinfo_fwdcolor="#ff4809"
                     /note="/ApEinfo_fwdcolor=#ff4809"
                     /note="/ApEinfo_graphicformat=arrow_data {{0 0.5 0 1 2 0
                     0-1 0 -0.5} {} 0} width 5 offset 0"
                     /note="/ApEinfo_label=XhoI"
                     /note="/ApEinfo_revcolor=#ff4809"
                     /locus_tag="XhoI"
                     /label="XhoI"
                     /ApEinfo_graphicformat="arrow_data {{0 0.5 0 1 2 0 0 -1
                     0-0.5} {} 0} width 5 offset 0"
     primer_bind     complement(1790..1809)
                     /label="TNS_o6"
                     /ApEinfo_revcolor="#75c6a9"
                     /ApEinfo_fwdcolor="#75c6a9"
                     /note="/ApEinfo_fwdcolor=#14c0bd"
                     /note="/ApEinfo_graphicformat=arrow_data {{0 0.5 0 1 2 0
                     0-1 0 -0.5} {} 0} width 5 offset 0"
                     /note="/ApEinfo_label=TNS_o6"
                     /note="/ApEinfo_revcolor=#4ec02b"
                     /locus_tag="TNS_o6"
                     /label="TNS_o6"
                     /ApEinfo_graphicformat="arrow_data {{0 0.5 0 1 2 0 0 -1
                     0-0.5} {} 0} width 5 offset 0"
     CDS             1796..1807
                     /label="CDS"
                     /ApEinfo_revcolor="#e9d024"
                     /ApEinfo_fwdcolor="#e9d024"
                     /note="/ApEinfo_fwdcolor=#e9d024"
                     /note="/ApEinfo_graphicformat=arrow_data {{0 0.5 0 1 2 0
                     0-1 0 -0.5} {} 0} width 5 offset 0"
                     /note="/ApEinfo_label=CDS"
                     /note="/ApEinfo_revcolor=#e9d024"
                     /locus_tag="CDS"
                     /label="CDS"
                     /ApEinfo_graphicformat="arrow_data {{0 0.5 0 1 2 0 0 -1
                     0-0.5} {} 0} width 5 offset 0"
                     /translation="GGGS"
     CDS             1808..1837
                     /label="CDS (Myc tag)"
                     /ApEinfo_revcolor="#e9d024"
                     /ApEinfo_fwdcolor="#e9d024"
                     /note="/ApEinfo_fwdcolor=#e9d024"
                     /note="/ApEinfo_graphicformat=arrow_data {{0 0.5 0 1 2 0
                     0-1 0 -0.5} {} 0} width 5 offset 0"
                     /note="/ApEinfo_label=CDS (Myc tag)"
                     /note="/ApEinfo_revcolor=#e9d024"
                     /locus_tag="CDS (Myc tag)"
                     /label="CDS (Myc tag)"
                     /ApEinfo_graphicformat="arrow_data {{0 0.5 0 1 2 0 0 -1
                     0-0.5} {} 0} width 5 offset 0"
                     /translation="EQKLISEEDL"
     3'UTR           1848..2152
                     /label="yeast mating factor alpha 3' UTR"
                     /ApEinfo_revcolor="#d59687"
                     /ApEinfo_fwdcolor="#d59687"
                     /note="/ApEinfo_fwdcolor=#f76ca1"
                     /note="/ApEinfo_graphicformat=arrow_data {{0 0.5 0 1 2 0
                     0-1 0 -0.5} {} 0} width 5 offset 0"
                     /note="/ApEinfo_label=yeast mating factor alpha 3' UTR"
                     /note="/ApEinfo_revcolor=#008040"
                     /locus_tag="yeast mating factor alpha 3' UTR"
                     /label="yeast mating factor alpha 3' UTR"
                     /ApEinfo_graphicformat="arrow_data {{0 0.5 0 1 2 0 0 -1
                     0-0.5} {} 0} width 5 offset 0"
     primer_bind     1878..1907
                     /label="AG_211"
                     /ApEinfo_revcolor="#75c6a9"
                     /ApEinfo_fwdcolor="#75c6a9"
                     /note="/ApEinfo_fwdcolor=#14c0bd"
                     /note="/ApEinfo_graphicformat=arrow_data {{0 0.5 0 1 2 0
                     0-1 0 -0.5} {} 0} width 5 offset 0"
                     /note="/ApEinfo_label=AG_211"
                     /note="/ApEinfo_revcolor=#4ec02b"
                     /locus_tag="AG_211"
                     /label="AG_211"
                     /ApEinfo_graphicformat="arrow_data {{0 0.5 0 1 2 0 0 -1
                     0-0.5} {} 0} width 5 offset 0"
     primer_bind     complement(1878..1907)
                     /label="AG_212"
                     /ApEinfo_revcolor="#75c6a9"
                     /ApEinfo_fwdcolor="#75c6a9"
                     /note="/ApEinfo_fwdcolor=#14c0bd"
                     /note="/ApEinfo_graphicformat=arrow_data {{0 0.5 0 1 2 0
                     0-1 0 -0.5} {} 0} width 5 offset 0"
                     /note="/ApEinfo_label=AG_212"
                     /note="/ApEinfo_revcolor=#4ec02b"
                     /locus_tag="AG_212"
                     /label="AG_212"
                     /ApEinfo_graphicformat="arrow_data {{0 0.5 0 1 2 0 0 -1
                     0-0.5} {} 0} width 5 offset 0"
     misc_feature    2153..2210
                     /label="IlluminaP5"
                     /ApEinfo_revcolor="#00f900"
                     /ApEinfo_fwdcolor="#00f900"
                     /locus_tag="IlluminaP5"
                     /label="IlluminaP5"
                     /ApEinfo_graphicformat="arrow_data {{0 1 2 0 0 -1} {}
                     0}width 5 offset 0"
     misc_feature    2211..2226
                     /label="N16"
                     /ApEinfo_revcolor="#f58a5e"
                     /ApEinfo_fwdcolor="#f58a5e"
                     /locus_tag="N16"
                     /label="N16"
                     /ApEinfo_graphicformat="arrow_data {{0 1 2 0 0 -1} {}
                     0}width 5 offset 0"
     misc_feature    2227..2234
                     /label="NotI"
                     /ApEinfo_revcolor="#ff2600"
                     /ApEinfo_fwdcolor="#ff2600"
                     /locus_tag="NotI(1)"
                     /label="NotI(1)"
                     /ApEinfo_graphicformat="arrow_data {{0 1 2 0 0 -1} {}
                     0}width 5 offset 0"
     source          2235..6861
                     /label="source:synthetic DNA construct"
                     /ApEinfo_revcolor="#ff9ccd"
                     /ApEinfo_fwdcolor="#ff9ccd"
                     /note="/ApEinfo_fwdcolor=pink"
                     /mol_type="other DNA"
                     /note="/ApEinfo_graphicformat=arrow_data {{0 0.5 0 1 2 0
                     0-1 0 -0.5} {} 0} width 5 offset 0"
                     /note="/ApEinfo_label=source:synthetic DNA construct"
                     /note="/ApEinfo_revcolor=pink"
                     /note="/locus_tag=source:synthetic DNA construct"
                     /organism="synthetic DNA construct"
                     /locus_tag="source:synthetic DNA construct(1)"
                     /label="source:synthetic DNA construct(1)"
                     /ApEinfo_graphicformat="arrow_data {{0 0.5 0 1 2 0 0 -1
                     0-0.5} {} 0} width 5 offset 0"
     misc_feature    2235..2240
                     /label="SacI"
                     /ApEinfo_revcolor="#b1ff67"
                     /ApEinfo_fwdcolor="#b1ff67"
                     /note="/ApEinfo_fwdcolor=#7eff74"
                     /note="/ApEinfo_graphicformat=arrow_data {{0 0.5 0 1 2 0
                     0-1 0 -0.5} {} 0} width 5 offset 0"
                     /note="/ApEinfo_label=SacI"
                     /note="/ApEinfo_revcolor=#7eff74"
                     /locus_tag="SacI"
                     /label="SacI"
                     /ApEinfo_graphicformat="arrow_data {{0 0.5 0 1 2 0 0 -1
                     0-0.5} {} 0} width 5 offset 0"
     primer_bind     complement(2248..2267)
                     /label="T7"
                     /ApEinfo_revcolor="#75c6a9"
                     /ApEinfo_fwdcolor="#75c6a9"
                     /note="/ApEinfo_fwdcolor=#14c0bd"
                     /note="/ApEinfo_graphicformat=arrow_data {{0 0.5 0 1 2 0
                     0-1 0 -0.5} {} 0} width 5 offset 0"
                     /note="/ApEinfo_label=T7"
                     /note="/ApEinfo_revcolor=#4ec02b"
                     /locus_tag="T7"
                     /label="T7"
                     /ApEinfo_graphicformat="arrow_data {{0 0.5 0 1 2 0 0 -1
                     0-0.5} {} 0} width 5 offset 0"
     misc_feature    2287..2320
                     /label="Illumina P7 handle"
                     /ApEinfo_revcolor="#b1ff67"
                     /ApEinfo_fwdcolor="#b1ff67"
                     /note="/ApEinfo_fwdcolor=#7eff74"
                     /note="/ApEinfo_graphicformat=arrow_data {{0 0.5 0 1 2 0
                     0-1 0 -0.5} {} 0} width 5 offset 0"
                     /note="/ApEinfo_label=Illumina P7 handle"
                     /note="/ApEinfo_revcolor=#7eff74"
                     /locus_tag="Illumina P7 handle"
                     /label="Illumina P7 handle"
                     /ApEinfo_graphicformat="arrow_data {{0 0.5 0 1 2 0 0 -1
                     0-0.5} {} 0} width 5 offset 0"
     rep_origin      2465..2920
                     /label="rep_origin"
                     /ApEinfo_revcolor="#b4abac"
                     /ApEinfo_fwdcolor="#b4abac"
                     /note="/ApEinfo_fwdcolor=#999999"
                     /note="/ApEinfo_graphicformat=arrow_data {{0 0.5 0 1 2 0
                     0-1 0 -0.5} {} 0} width 5 offset 0"
                     /note="/ApEinfo_label=rep_origin"
                     /note="/ApEinfo_revcolor=#999999"
                     /locus_tag="rep_origin"
                     /label="rep_origin"
                     /ApEinfo_graphicformat="arrow_data {{0 0.5 0 1 2 0 0 -1
                     0-0.5} {} 0} width 5 offset 0"
     misc_feature    2590..2595
                     /label="NaeI"
                     /ApEinfo_revcolor="#b1ff67"
                     /ApEinfo_fwdcolor="#b1ff67"
                     /note="/ApEinfo_fwdcolor=#7eff74"
                     /note="/ApEinfo_graphicformat=arrow_data {{0 0.5 0 1 2 0
                     0-1 0 -0.5} {} 0} width 5 offset 0"
                     /note="/ApEinfo_label=NaeI"
                     /note="/ApEinfo_revcolor=#7eff74"
                     /locus_tag="NaeI"
                     /label="NaeI"
                     /ApEinfo_graphicformat="arrow_data {{0 0.5 0 1 2 0 0 -1
                     0-0.5} {} 0} width 5 offset 0"
     3'UTR           complement(2977..3022)
                     /label="3'UTR"
                     /ApEinfo_revcolor="#d59687"
                     /ApEinfo_fwdcolor="#d59687"
                     /note="/ApEinfo_fwdcolor=#f76ca1"
                     /note="/ApEinfo_graphicformat=arrow_data {{0 0.5 0 1 2 0
                     0-1 0 -0.5} {} 0} width 5 offset 0"
                     /note="/ApEinfo_label=3'UTR"
                     /note="/ApEinfo_revcolor=#008040"
                     /locus_tag="3'UTR"
                     /label="3'UTR"
                     /ApEinfo_graphicformat="arrow_data {{0 0.5 0 1 2 0 0 -1
                     0-0.5} {} 0} width 5 offset 0"
     CDS             complement(3023..3697)
                     /label="Tyrosinase-related protein 1(YeastSelectable
                     marker)"
                     /ApEinfo_revcolor="#e9d024"
                     /ApEinfo_fwdcolor="#e9d024"
                     /note="/ApEinfo_fwdcolor=#e9d024"
                     /note="/ApEinfo_graphicformat=arrow_data {{0 0.5 0 1 2 0
                     0-1 0 -0.5} {} 0} width 5 offset 0"
                     /note="/ApEinfo_label=Tyrosinase-related protein
                     1(YeastSelectable marker)"
                     /note="/ApEinfo_revcolor=#e9d024"
                     /locus_tag="Tyrosinase-related protein 1
                     (YeastSelectablemarker)"
                     /label="Tyrosinase-related protein 1
                     (YeastSelectablemarker)"
                     /ApEinfo_graphicformat="arrow_data {{0 0.5 0 1 2 0 0 -1
                     0-0.5} {} 0} width 5 offset 0"
                     /translation="MSVINFTGSSGPLVKVCGLQSTEAAECALDSDADLLGIICVPNRK
                     RTIDPVIARKISSLVKAYKNSSGTPKYLVGVFRNQPKEDVLALVNDYGIDIVQLHGDES
                     WQEYQEFLGLPVIKRLVFPKDCNILLSAASQKPHSFIPLFDSEAGGTGELLDWNSISDW
                     VGRQESPESLHFMLAGGLTPENVGDALRLNGVIGVDVSGGVETNGVKDSNKIANFVKNA
                     KK*"
     5'UTR           complement(3698..3801)
                     /label="5'UTR(1)"
                     /ApEinfo_revcolor="#faac61"
                     /ApEinfo_fwdcolor="#faac61"
                     /note="/ApEinfo_fwdcolor=#ffd327"
                     /note="/ApEinfo_graphicformat=arrow_data {{0 0.5 0 1 2 0
                     0-1 0 -0.5} {} 0} width 5 offset 0"
                     /note="/ApEinfo_label=5'UTR(1)"
                     /note="/ApEinfo_revcolor=#ffd327"
                     /locus_tag="5'UTR(1)"
                     /label="5'UTR(1)"
                     /ApEinfo_graphicformat="arrow_data {{0 0.5 0 1 2 0 0 -1
                     0-0.5} {} 0} width 5 offset 0"
     rep_origin      complement(4230..4743)
                     /label="rep_origin(1)"
                     /ApEinfo_revcolor="#b4abac"
                     /ApEinfo_fwdcolor="#b4abac"
                     /note="/ApEinfo_fwdcolor=#999999"
                     /direction="LEFT"
                     /note="/ApEinfo_graphicformat=arrow_data {{0 0.5 0 1 2 0
                     0-1 0 -0.5} {} 0} width 5 offset 0"
                     /note="/ApEinfo_label=rep_origin(1)"
                     /note="/ApEinfo_revcolor=#999999"
                     /locus_tag="rep_origin(1)"
                     /label="rep_origin(1)"
                     /ApEinfo_graphicformat="arrow_data {{0 0.5 0 1 2 0 0 -1
                     0-0.5} {} 0} width 5 offset 0"
     rep_origin      complement(4234..4610)
                     /label="rep_origin(2)"
                     /ApEinfo_revcolor="#b4abac"
                     /ApEinfo_fwdcolor="#b4abac"
                     /note="/ApEinfo_fwdcolor=#999999"
                     /direction="LEFT"
                     /note="/ApEinfo_graphicformat=arrow_data {{0 0.5 0 1 2 0
                     0-1 0 -0.5} {} 0} width 5 offset 0"
                     /note="/ApEinfo_label=rep_origin(2)"
                     /note="/ApEinfo_revcolor=#999999"
                     /locus_tag="rep_origin(2)"
                     /label="rep_origin(2)"
                     /ApEinfo_graphicformat="arrow_data {{0 0.5 0 1 2 0 0 -1
                     0-0.5} {} 0} width 5 offset 0"
     centromere      4623..4648
                     /label="CDEI fragment of chromosome VIcentromerefrom
                     S.cerevisiae"
                     /ApEinfo_revcolor="#ff9ccd"
                     /ApEinfo_fwdcolor="#ff9ccd"
                     /note="/locus_tag=CDEI fragment of chromosome
                     VIcentromerefrom S.cerevisiae"
                     /note="/ApEinfo_fwdcolor=pink"
                     /note="/ApEinfo_graphicformat=arrow_data {{0 0.5 0 1 2 0
                     0-1 0 -0.5} {} 0} width 5 offset 0"
                     /note="/ApEinfo_label=CDEI fragment of chromosome
                     VIcentromerefrom S.cerevisiae"
                     /note="/ApEinfo_revcolor=pink"
                     /locus_tag="CDEI fragment of chromosome VI
                     centromerefromS.cerevisiae"
                     /label="CDEI fragment of chromosome VI
                     centromerefromS.cerevisiae"
                     /ApEinfo_graphicformat="arrow_data {{0 0.5 0 1 2 0 0 -1
                     0-0.5} {} 0} width 5 offset 0"
     promoter        4812..4840
                     /label="promoter(1)"
                     /ApEinfo_revcolor="#346ee0"
                     /ApEinfo_fwdcolor="#346ee0"
                     /note="/ApEinfo_fwdcolor=#346ee0"
                     /note="/ApEinfo_graphicformat=arrow_data {{0 0.5 0 1 2 0
                     0-1 0 -0.5} {} 0} width 5 offset 0"
                     /note="/ApEinfo_label=promoter(1)"
                     /note="/ApEinfo_revcolor=#346ee0"
                     /locus_tag="promoter(1)"
                     /label="promoter(1)"
                     /ApEinfo_graphicformat="arrow_data {{0 0.5 0 1 2 0 0 -1
                     0-0.5} {} 0} width 5 offset 0"
     CDS             4882..5742
                     /label="CDS(1)"
                     /ApEinfo_revcolor="#e9d024"
                     /ApEinfo_fwdcolor="#e9d024"
                     /note="/ApEinfo_fwdcolor=#e9d024"
                     /note="/ApEinfo_graphicformat=arrow_data {{0 0.5 0 1 2 0
                     0-1 0 -0.5} {} 0} width 5 offset 0"
                     /note="/ApEinfo_label=CDS(1)"
                     /note="/ApEinfo_revcolor=#e9d024"
                     /locus_tag="CDS(1)"
                     /label="CDS(1)"
                     /ApEinfo_graphicformat="arrow_data {{0 0.5 0 1 2 0 0 -1
                     0-0.5} {} 0} width 5 offset 0"
                     /translation="MSIQHFRVALIPFFAAFCLPVFAHPETLVKVKDAEDQLGARVGYI
                     ELDLNSGKILESFRPEERFPMMSTFKVLLCGAVLSRIDAGQEQLGRRIHYSQNDLVEYS
                     PVTEKHLTDGMTVRELCSAAITMSDNTAANLLLTTIGGPKELTAFLHNMGDHVTRLDRW
                     EPELNEAIPNDERDTTMPVAMATTLRKLLTGELLTLASRQQLIDWMEADKVAGPLLRSA
                     LPAGWFIADKSGAGERGSRGIIAALGPDGKPSRIVVIYTTGSQATMDERNRQIAEIGAS
                     LIKHW*"
     rep_origin      5890..6675
                     /label="rep_origin(3)"
                     /ApEinfo_revcolor="#b4abac"
                     /ApEinfo_fwdcolor="#b4abac"
                     /note="/ApEinfo_fwdcolor=#999999"
                     /note="/ApEinfo_graphicformat=arrow_data {{0 0.5 0 1 2 0
                     0-1 0 -0.5} {} 0} width 5 offset 0"
                     /note="/ApEinfo_label=rep_origin(3)"
                     /note="/ApEinfo_revcolor=#999999"
                     /locus_tag="rep_origin(3)"
                     /label="rep_origin(3)"
                     /ApEinfo_graphicformat="arrow_data {{0 0.5 0 1 2 0 0 -1
                     0-0.5} {} 0} width 5 offset 0"
ORIGIN
        1 attgtgagcg gataacaatt tcacacagga aacagctatg accatgatta cgccaagctc
       61 gaaattaacc ctcactaaag ggaacaaaag ctggtaccaa ttccttgaat tttcaaaaat
      121 tcttactttt tttttggatg gacgcaaaga agtttaataa tcatattaca tggcattacc
      181 accatataca tatccatatc taatcttact tatatgttgt ggaaatgtaa agagccccat
      241 tatcttagcc taaaaaaacc ttctctttgg aactttcagt aatacgctta actgctcatt
      301 gctatattga agtacggatt agaagccgcc gagcgggtga cagccctccg aaggaagact
      361 ctcctccgtg cgtcctcgtc ttcaccggtc gcgttcctga aacgcagatg tgcctcgcgc
      421 cgcactgctc cgaacaataa agattctaca atactagctt ttatggttat gaagaggaaa
      481 aattggcagt aacctggccc cacaaacctt caaatgaacg aatcaaatta acaaccatag
      541 gatgataatg cgattagttt tttagcctta tttctggggt aattaatcag cgaagcgatg
      601 atttttgatc tattaacaga tatataaatg caaaaactgc ataaccactt taactaatac
      661 tttcaacatt ttcggtttgt attacttctt attcaaatgt aataaaagta tcaacaaaaa
      721 attgttaata tacctctata ctttaacgtc aaggagaaaa aaccccggat cgaattccct
      781 acttcataca ttttcaatta agatgcagtt acttcgctgt ttttcaatat tttctgttat
      841 tgcttcagtt ttagcacagg aactgacaac tatatgcgag caaatcccct caccaacttt
      901 agaatcgacg ccgtactctt tgtcaacgac tactattttg gccaacggga aggcaatgca
      961 aggagttttt gaatattaca aatcagtaac gtttgtcagt aattgcggtt ctcacccctc
     1021 aacaactagc aaaggcagcc ccataaacac acagtatgtt tttaaggaca atagctcgac
     1081 gattgaaggt agatacccat acgacgttcc agactacgct ctgcaggcta gtggtggagg
     1141 aggctctggt ggaggcggcc gcggaggcgg agggtcggct agccatatga acgttaccnn
     1201 nnnnnnnnnn nnnnnnnnnn nnnnnnnnnn nnnnnnnnnn nnnnnnnnnn nnnnnnnnnn
     1261 nnnnnnnnnn nnnnnnnnnn nnnnnnnnnn nnnnnnnnnn nnnnnnnnnn nnnnnnnnnn
     1321 nnnnnnnnnn nnnnnnnnnn nnnnnnnnnn nnnnnnnnnn nnnnnnnnnn nnnnnnnnnn
     1381 nnnnnnnnnn nnnnnnnnnn nnnnnnnnnn nnnnnnnnnn nnnnnnnnnn nnnnnnnnnn
     1441 nnnnnnnnnn nnnnnnnnnn nnnnnnnnnn nnnnnnnnnn nnnnnnnnnn nnnnnnnnnn
     1501 nnnnnnnnnn nnnnnnnnnn nnnnnnnnnn nnnnnnnnnn nnnnnnnnnn nnnnnnnnnn
     1561 nnnnnnnnnn nnnnnnnnnn nnnnnnnnnn nnnnnnnnnn nnnnnnnnnn nnnnnnnnnn
     1621 nnnnnnnnnn nnnnnnnnnn nnnnnnnnnn nnnnnnnnnn nnnnnnnnnn nnnnnnnnnn
     1681 nnnnnnnnnn nnnnnnnnnn nnnnnnnnnn nnnnnnnnnn nnnnnnnnnn nnnnnnnnnn
     1741 nnnnnnnnnn nnnnnnnnnn nnnnnnnnnn nnnnnnnnnn aaatctactc tcgagggggg
     1801 cggttccgaa caaaagctta tttctgaaga ggacttgtaa tagagatctg ataacaacag
     1861 tgtagatgta acaaaatcga ctttgttccc actgtacttt tagctcgtac aaaatacaat
     1921 atacttttca tttctccgta aacaacatgt tttcccatgt aatatccttt tctatttttc
     1981 gttccgttac caactttaca catactttat atagctattc acttctatac actaaaaaac
     2041 taagacaatt ttaattttgc tgcctgccat atttcaattt gttataaatt cctataattt
     2101 atcctattag tagctaaaaa aagatgaatg tgaatcgaat cctaagagaa ttAATGATAC
     2161 GGCGACCACC GAGATCTACA CTCTTTCCCT ACACGACGCT CTTCCGATCT NNNNNNNNNN
     2221 NNNNNNGCGG CCGCgagctc caattcgccc tatagtgagt cgtattacaa ttcactggcc
     2281 gtcgttagat cggaagagca cacgtctgaa ctccagtcac ttacaacgtc gtgactggga
     2341 aaaccctggc gttacccaac ttaatcgcct tgcagcacat ccccctttcg ccagctggcg
     2401 taatagcgaa gaggcccgca ccgatcgcct ttcccaacag ttgcgcagcc tgaatggcga
     2461 atggnnnnnn nnnnnnnnnn nnnnnnnnnn nnnnnnnnnn nnnnnnnnnn nnnnnnnnnn
     2521 nnnnnnnnnn nnnnnnnnnn nnnnnnnnnn nnnnnnnnnn nnnnnnnnnn nnnnnnnnnn
     2581 nnnnnnnncn nnnnnnnnnn nnnnnnnnnn nnnnnnnnnn nnnnnnnnnn nnnnnnnnnn
     2641 nnnnnnnnnn nnnnnnnnnn nnnnnnnnnn nnnnnnnnnn annnnnnnnn nnnnnnnnnn
     2701 nnnnnnnnnn nnnnnnnnnn nnnnnnnnnn cctttgacgt tggagtccac gttctttaat
     2761 agtggactct tgttccaaac tggaacaaca ctcaacccta tctcggtcta ttcttttgat
     2821 ttataaggga ttttgccgat ttcggcctat tggttaaaaa atgagctgat ttaacaaaaa
     2881 tttaacgcga attttaacaa aatattaacg cttacaattt cctgatgcgg tattttctcc
     2941 ttacgcatct gtgcggtatt tcacaccgca tagatcggca agtgcacaaa caatacttaa
     3001 ataaatacta ctcagtaata acctatttct tagcattttt gacgaaattt gctattttgt
     3061 tagagtcttt tacaccattt gtctccacac ctccgcttac atcaacacca ataacgccat
     3121 ttaatctaag cgcatcacca acattttctg gcgtcagtcc accagctaac ataaaatgta
     3181 agctttcggg gctctcttgc cttccaaccc agtcagaaat cgagttccaa tccaaaagtt
     3241 cacctgtccc acctgcttct gaatcaaaca agggaataaa cgaatgaggt ttctgtgaag
     3301 ctgcactgag tagtatgttg cagtcttttg gaaatacgag tcttttaata actggcaaac
     3361 cgaggaactc ttggtattct tgccacgact catctccatg cagttggacg atatcaatgc
     3421 cgtaatcatt gaccagagcc aaaacatcct ccttaggttg attacgaaac acgccaacca
     3481 agtatttcgg agtgcctgaa ctatttttat atgcttttac aagacttgaa attttccttg
     3541 caataaccgg gtcaattgtt ctctttctat tgggcacaca tataataccc agcaagtcag
     3601 catcggaatc tagagcacat tctgcggcct ctgtgctctg caagccgcaa actttcacca
     3661 atggaccaga actacctgtg aaattaataa cagacatact ccaagctgcc tttgtgtgct
     3721 taatcacgta tactcacgtg ctcaatagtc accaatgccc tccctcttgg ccctctcctt
     3781 ttcttttttc gaccgaatta attcttaatc ggcaaaaaaa gaaaagctcc ggatcaagat
     3841 tgtacgtaag gtgacaagct atttttcaat aaagaatatc ttccactact gccatctggc
     3901 gtcataactg caaagtacac atatattacg atgctgttct attaaatgct tcctatatta
     3961 tatatatagt aatgtcgtga tctatggtgc actctcagta caatctgctc tgatgccgca
     4021 tagttaagcc agccccgaca cccgccaaca cccgctgacg cgccctgacg ggcttgtctg
     4081 ctcccggcat ccgcttacag acaagctgtg accgtctccg ggagctgcat gtgtcagagg
     4141 ttttcaccgt catcaccgaa acgcgcgaga cgaaagggcc tcgtgatacg cctattttta
     4201 taggttaatg tcatgataat aatggtttct tagacggatc gcttgcctgt aacttacacg
     4261 cgcctcgtat cttttaatga tggaataatt tgggaattta ctctgtgttt atttattttt
     4321 atgttttgta tttggatttt agaaagtaaa taaagaaggt agaagagtta cggaatgaag
     4381 aaaaaaaaat aaacaaaggt ttaaaaaatt tcaacaaaaa gcgtacttta catatatatt
     4441 tattagacaa gaaaagcaga ttaaatagat atacattcga ttaacgataa gtaaaatgta
     4501 aaatcacagg attttcgtgt gtggtcttct acacagacaa gatgaaacaa ttcggcatta
     4561 atacctgaga gcaggaagag caagataaaa ggtagtattt gttggcgatc cccctagagt
     4621 cttttacatc ttcggaaaac aaaaactatt ttttctttaa tttctttttt tactttctat
     4681 ttttaattta tatatttata ttaaaaaatt taaattataa ttatttttat agcacgtgat
     4741 gaaaaggacc caggtggcac ttttcgggga aatgtgcgcg gaacccctat ttgtttattt
     4801 ttctaaatac attcaaatat gtatccgctc atgagacaat aaccctgata aatgcttcaa
     4861 taatattgaa aaaggaagag tatgagtatt caacatttcc gtgtcgccct tattcccttt
     4921 tttgcggcat tttgccttcc tgtttttgct cacccagaaa cgctggtgaa agtaaaagat
     4981 gctgaagatc agttgggtgc acgagtgggt tacatcgaac tggatctcaa cagcggtaag
     5041 atccttgaga gttttcgccc cgaagaacgt tttccaatga tgagcacttt taaagttctg
     5101 ctatgtggcg cggtattatc ccgtattgac gccgggcaag agcaactcgg tcgccgcata
     5161 cactattctc agaatgactt ggttgagtac tcaccagtca cagaaaagca tcttacggat
     5221 ggcatgacag taagagaatt atgcagtgct gccataacca tgagtgataa cactgcggcc
     5281 aacttacttc tgacaacgat cggaggaccg aaggagctaa ccgctttttt gcacaacatg
     5341 ggggatcatg taactcgcct tgatcgttgg gaaccggagc tgaatgaagc cataccaaac
     5401 gacgagcgtg acaccacgat gcctgtagca atggcaacaa cgttgcgcaa actattaact
     5461 ggcgaactac ttactctagc ttcccggcaa caattaatag actggatgga ggcggataaa
     5521 gttgcaggac cacttctgcg ctcggccctt ccggctggct ggtttattgc tgataaatct
     5581 ggagccggtg agcgtgggtc tcgcggtatc attgcagcac tggggccaga tggtaagccc
     5641 tcccgtatcg tagttatcta cacgacgggg agtcaggcaa ctatggatga acgaaataga
     5701 cagatcgctg agataggtgc ctcactgatt aagcattggt aactgtcaga ccaagtttac
     5761 tcatatatac tttagattga tttaaaactt catttttaat ttaaaaggat ctaggtgaag
     5821 atcctttttg ataatctcat gaccaaaatc ccttaacgtg agttttcgtt ccactgagcg
     5881 tcagaccccg tagaaaagat caaaggatct tcttgagatc ctttttttct gcgcgtaatc
     5941 tgctgcttgc aaacaaaaaa accaccgcta ccagcggtgg tttgtttgcc ggatcaagag
     6001 ctaccaactc tttttccgaa ggtaactggc ttcagcagag cgcagatacc aaatactgtt
     6061 cttctagtgt agccgtagtt aggccaccac ttcaagaact ctgtagcacc gcctacatac
     6121 ctcgctctgc taatcctgtt accagtggct gctgccagtg gcgataagtc gtgtcttacc
     6181 gggttggact caagacgata gttaccggat aaggcgcagc ggtcgggctg aacggggggt
     6241 tcgtgcacac agcccagctt ggagcgaacg acctacaccg aactgagata cctacagcgt
     6301 gagctatgag aaagcgccac gcttcccgaa gggagaaagg cggacaggta tccggtaagc
     6361 ggcagggtcg gaacaggaga gcgcacgagg gagcttccag ggggaaacgc ctggtatctt
     6421 tatagtcctg tcgggtttcg ccacctctga cttgagcgtc gatttttgtg atgctcgtca
     6481 ggggggcgga gcctatggaa aaacgccagc aacgcggcct ttttacggtt cctggccttt
     6541 tgctggcctt ttgctcacat gttctttcct gcgttatccc ctgattctgt ggataaccgt
     6601 attaccgcct ttgagtgagc tgataccgct cgccgcagcc gaacgaccga gcgcagcgag
     6661 tcagtgagcg aggaagcgga agagcgccca atacgcaaac cgcctctccc cgcgcgttgg
     6721 ccgattcatt aatgcagctg gcacgacagg tttcccgact ggaaagcggg cagtgagcgc
     6781 aacgcaatta atgtgagtta gctcactcat taggcacccc aggctttaca ctttatgctt
     6841 ccggctcgta tgttgtgtgg a
//
